>Addgene plasmid #90313 | pET21 E2F1 | addgene full sequence | sequence record 189831 | Addgene Assembled NGS Result
ACGCGCGAGGCAGCTGCGGTAAAGCTCATCAGCGTGGTCGTGAAGCGATTCACAGATGTCTGCCTGTTCA
TCCGCGTCCAGCTCGTTGAGTTTCTCCAGAAGCGTTAATGTCTGGCTTCTGATAAAGCGGGCCATGTTAA
GGGCGGTTTTTTCCTGTTTGGTCACTGATGCCTCCGTGTAAGGGGGATTTCTGTTCATGGGGGTAATGAT
ACCGATGAAACGAGAGAGGATGCTCACGATACGGGTTACTGATGATGAACATGCCCGGTTACTGGAACGT
TGTGAGGGTAAACAACTGGCGGTATGGATGCGGCGGGACCAGAGAAAAATCACTCAGGGTCAATGCCAGC
GCTTCGTTAATACAGATGTAGGTGTTCCACAGGGTAGCCAGCAGCATCCTGCGATGCAGATCCGGAACAT
AATGGTGCAGGGCGCTGACTTCCGCGTTTCCAGACTTTACGAAACACGGAAACCGAAGACCATTCATGTT
GTTGCTCAGGTCGCAGACGTTTTGCAGCAGCAGTCGCTTCACGTTCGCTCGCGTATCGGTGATTCATTCT
GCTAACCAGTAAGGCAACCCCGCCAGCCTAGCCGGGTCCTCAACGACAGGAGCACGATCATGCGCACCCG
TGGGGCCGCCATGCCGGCGATAATGGCCTGCTTCTCGCCGAAACGTTTGGTGGCGGGACCAGTGACGAAG
GCTTGAGCGAGGGCGTGCAAGATTCCGAATACCGCAAGCGACAGGCCGATCATCGTCGCGCTCCAGCGAA
AGCGGTCCTCGCCGAAAATGACCCAGAGCGCTGCCGGCACCTGTCCTACGAGTTGCATGATAAAGAAGAC
AGTCATAAGTGCGGCGACGATAGTCATGCCCCGCGCCCACCGGAAGGAGCTGACTGGGTTGAAGGCTCTC
AAGGGCATCGGTCGAGATCCCGGTGCCTAATGAGTGAGCTAACTTACATTAATTGCGTTGCGCTCACTGC
CCGCTTTCCAGTCGGGAAACCTGTCGTGCCAGCTGCATTAATGAATCGGCCAACGCGCGGGGAGAGGCGG
TTTGCGTATTGGGCGCCAGGGTGGTTTTTCTTTTCACCAGTGAGACGGGCAACAGCTGATTGCCCTTCAC
CGCCTGGCCCTGAGAGAGTTGCAGCAAGCGGTCCACGCTGGTTTGCCCCAGCAGGCGAAAATCCTGTTTG
ATGGTGGTTAACGGCGGGATATAACATGAGCTGTCTTCGGTATCGTCGTATCCCACTACCGAGATATCCG
CACCAACGCGCAGCCCGGACTCGGTAATGGCGCGCATTGCGCCCAGCGCCATCTGATCGTTGGCAACCAG
CATCGCAGTGGGAACGATGCCCTCATTCAGCATTTGCATGGTTTGTTGAAAACCGGACATGGCACTCCAG
TCGCCTTCCCGTTCCGCTATCGGCTGAATTTGATTGCGAGTGAGATATTTATGCCAGCCAGCCAGACGCA
GACGCGCCGAGACAGAACTTAATGGGCCCGCTAACAGCGCGATTTGCTGGTGACCCAATGCGACCAGATG
CTCCACGCCCAGTCGCGTACCGTCTTCATGGGAGAAAATAATACTGTTGATGGGTGTCTGGTCAGAGACA
TCAAGAAATAACGCCGGAACATTAGTGCAGGCAGCTTCCACAGCAATGGCATCCTGGTCATCCAGCGGAT
AGTTAATGATCAGCCCACTGACGCGTTGCGCGAGAAGATTGTGCACCGCCGCTTTACAGGCTTCGACGCC
GCTTCGTTCTACCATCGACACCACCACGCTGGCACCCAGTTGATCGGCGCGAGATTTAATCGCCGCGACA
ATTTGCGACGGCGCGTGCAGGGCCAGACTGGAGGTGGCAACGCCAATCAGCAACGACTGTTTGCCCGCCA
GTTGTTGTGCCACGCGGTTGGGAATGTAATTCAGCTCCGCCATCGCCGCTTCCACTTTTTCCCGCGTTTT
CGCAGAAACGTGGCTGGCCTGGTTCACCACGCGGGAAACGGTCTGATAAGAGACACCGGCATACTCTGCG
ACATCGTATAACGTTACTGGTTTCACATTCACCACCCTGAATTGACTCTCTTCCGGGCGCTATCATGCCA
TACCGCGAAAGGTTTTGCGCCATTCGATGGTGTCCGGGATCTCGACGCTCTCCCTTATGCGACTCCTGCA
TTAGGAAGCAGCCCAGTAGTAGGTTGAGGCCGTTGAGCACCGCCGCCGCAAGGAATGGTGCATGCAAGGA
GATGGCGCCCAACAGTCCCCCGGCCACGGGGCCTGCCACCATACCCACGCCGAAACAAGCGCTCATGAGC
CCGAAGTGGCGAGCCCGATCTTCCCCATCGGTGATGTCGGCGATATAGGCGCCAGCAACCGCACCTGTGG
CGCCGGTGATGCCGGCCACGATGCGTCCGGCGTAGAGGATCGAGATCTCGATCCCGCGAAATTAATACGA
CTCACTATAGGGGAATTGTGAGCGGATAACAATTCCCCTCTAGAAATAATTTTGTTTAACTTTAAGAAGG
AGATATACCATGGCTAGCATGACTGGTGGACAGCAAATGGGTCGGATCCGAATTCACCATGGCCTTGGCC
GGGGCCCCTGCGGGCGGCCCATGCGCGCCGGCGCTGGAGGCCCTGCTCGGGGCCGGCGCGCTGCGGCTGC
TCGACTCCTCGCAGATCGTCATCATCTCCGCCGCGCAGGACGCCAGCGCCCCGCCGGCTCCCACCGGCCC
CGCGGCGCCCGCCGCCGGCCCCTGCGACCCTGACCTGCTGCTCTTCGCCACACCGCAGGCGCCCCGGCCC
ACACCCAGTGCGCCGCGGCCCGCGCTCGGCCGCCCGCCGGTGAAGCGGAGGCTGGACCTGGAAACTGACC
ATCAGTACCTGGCCGAGAGCAGTGGGCCAGCTCGGGGCAGAGGCCGCCATCCAGGAAAAGGTGTGAAATC
CCCGGGGGAGAAGTCACGCTATGAGACCTCACTGAATCTGACCACCAAGCGCTTCCTGGAGCTGCTGAGC
CACTCGGCTGACGGTGTCGTCGACCTGAACTGGGCTGCCGAGGTGCTGAAGGTGCAGAAGCGGCGCATCT
ATGACATCACCAACGTCCTTGAGGGCATCCAGCTCATTGCCAAGAAGTCCAAGAACCACATCCAGTGGCT
GGGCAGCCACACCACAGTGGGCGTCGGCGGACGGCTTGAGGGGTTGACCCAGGACCTCCGACAGCTGCAG
GAGAGCGAGCAGCAGCTGGACCACCTGATGAATATCTGTACTACGCAGCTGCGCCTGCTCTCCGAGGACA
CTGACAGCCAGCGCCTGGCCTACGTGACGTGTCAGGACCTTCGTAGCATTGCAGACCCTGCAGAGCAGAT
GGTTATGGTGATCAAAGCCCCTCCTGAGACCCAGCTCCAAGCCGTGGACTCTTCGGAGAACTTTCAGATC
TCCCTTAAGAGCAAACAAGGCCCGATCGATGTTTTCCTGTGCCCTGAGGAGACCGTAGGTGGGATCAGCC
CTGGGAAGACCCCATCCCAGGAGGTCACTTCTGAGGAGGAGAACAGGGCCACTGACTCTGCCACCATAGT
GTCACCACCACCATCATCTCCCCCCTCATCCCTCACCACAGATCCCAGCCAGTCTCTACTCAGCCTGGAG
CAAGAACCGCTGTTGTCCCGGATGGGCAGCCTGCGGGCTCCCGTGGACGAGGACCGCCTGTCCCCGCTGG
TGGCGGCCGACTCGCTCCTGGAGCATGTGCGGGAGGACTTCTCCGGCCTCCTCCCTGAGGAGTTCATCAG
CCTTTCCCCACCCCACGAGGCCCTCGACTACCACTTCGGCCTCGAGGAGGGCGAGGGCATCAGAGACCTC
TTCGACTGTGACTTTGGGGACCTCACCCCCCTGGATTTCAAGCTTGCGGCCGCACTCGAGCACCACCACC
ACCACCACTGAGATCCGGCTGCTAACAAAGCCCGAAAGGAAGCTGAGTTGGCTGCTGCCACCGCTGAGCA
ATAACTAGCATAACCCCTTGGGGCCTCTAAACGGGTCTTGAGGGGTTTTTTGCTGAAAGGAGGAACTATA
TCCGGATTGGCGAATGGG
[124 nt withheld, positions 4079-4202]
C
[91 nt withheld, positions 4204-4294]
A
[49 nt withheld, positions 4296-4344]
CCTTTGACGTTGGAGTCCACGTTCTTT
[37 nt withheld, positions 4372-4408]
ACCCTATCTCGGTCTATTCTTTTGATTTATAAGGGATTTTGCCGATTTCGGCCTATTGGTTAAAAAATGA
GCTGATTTAACAAAAATTTAACGCGAATTTTAACAAAATATTAACGCTTACAATTTAGGTGGCACTTTTC
GGGGAAATGTGCGCGGAACCCCTATTTGTTTATTTTTCTAAATACATTCAAATATGTATCCGCTCATGAG
ACAATAACCCTGATAAATGCTTCAATAATATTGAAAAAGGAAGAGTATGAGTATTCAACATTTCCGTGTC
GCCCTTATTCCCTTTTTTGCGGCATTTTGCCTTCCTGTTTTTGCTCACCCAGAAACGCTGGTGAAAGTAA
AAGATGCTGAAGATCAGTTGGGTGCACGAGTGGGTTACATCGAACTGGATCTCAACAGCGGTAAGATCCT
TGAGAGTTTTCGCCCCGAAGAACGTTTTCCAATGATGAGCACTTTTAAAGTTCTGCTATGTGGCGCGGTA
TTATCCCGTATTGACGCCGGGCAAGAGCAACTCGGTCGCCGCATACACTATTCTCAGAATGACTTGGTTG
AGTACTCACCAGTCACAGAAAAGCATCTTACGGATGGCATGACAGTAAGAGAATTATGCAGTGCTGCCAT
AACCATGAGTGATAACACTGCGGCCAACTTACTTCTGACAACGATCGGAGGACCGAAGGAGCTAACCGCT
TTTTTGCACAACATGGGGGATCATGTAACTCGCCTTGATCGTTGGGAACCGGAGCTGAATGAAGCCATAC
CAAACGACGAGCGTGACACCACGATGCCTGCAGCAATGGCAACAACGTTGCGCAAACTATTAACTGGCGA
ACTACTTACTCTAGCTTCCCGGCAACAATTAATAGACTGGATGGAGGCGGATAAAGTTGCAGGACCACTT
CTGCGCTCGGCCCTTCCGGCTGGCTGGTTTATTGCTGATAAATCTGGAGCCGGTGAGCGTGGGTCTCGCG
GTATCATTGCAGCACTGGGGCCAGATGGTAAGCCCTCCCGTATCGTAGTTATCTACACGACGGGGAGTCA
GGCAACTATGGATGAACGAAATAGACAGATCGCTGAGATAGGTGCCTCACTGATTAAGCATTGGTAACTG
TCAGACCAAGTTTACTCATATATACTTTAGATTGATTTAAAACTTCATTTTTAATTTAAAAGGATCTAGG
TGAAGATCCTTTTTGATAATCTCATGACCAAAATCCCTTAACGTGAGTTTTCGTTCCACTGAGCGTCAGA
CCCCGTAGAAAAGATCAAAGGATCTTCTTGAGATCCTTTTTTTCTGCGCGTAATCTGCTGCTTGCAAACA
AAAAAACCACCGCTACCAGCGGTGGTTTGTTTGCCGGATCAAGAGCTACCAACTCTTTTTCCGAAGGTAA
CTGGCTTCAGCAGAGCGCAGATACCAAATACTGTCCTTCTAGTGTAGCCGTAGTTAGGCCACCACTTCAA
GAACTCTGTAGCACCGCCTACATACCTCGCTCTGCTAATCCTGTTACCAGTGGCTGCTGCCAGTGGCGAT
AAGTCGTGTCTTACCGGGTTGGACTCAAGACGATAGTTACCGGATAAGGCGCAGCGGTCGGGCTGAACGG
GGGGTTCGTGCACACAGCCCAGCTTGGAGCGAACGACCTACACCGAACTGAGATACCTACAGCGTGAGCT
ATGAGAAAGCGCCACGCTTCCCGAAGGGAGAAAGGCGGACAGGTATCCGGTAAGCGGCAGGGTCGGAACA
GGAGAGCGCACGAGGGAGCTTCCAGGGGGAAACGCCTGGTATCTTTATAGTCCTGTCGGGTTTCGCCACC
TCTGACTTGAGCGTCGATTTTTGTGATGCTCGTCAGGGGGGCGGAGCCTATGGAAAAACGCCAGCAACGC
GGCCTTTTTACGGTTCCTGGCCTTTTGCTGGCCTTTTGCTCACATGTTCTTTCCTGCGTTATCCCCTGAT
TCTGTGGATAACCGTATTACCGCCTTTGAGTGAGCTGATACCGCTCGCCGCAGCCGAACGACCGAGCGCA
GCGAGTCAGTGAGCGAGGAAGCGGAAGAGCGCCTGATGCGGTATTTTCTCCTTACGCATCTGTGCGGTAT
TTCACACCGCAATGGTGCACTCTCAGTACAATCTGCTCTGATGCCGCATAGTTAAGCCAGTATACACTCC
GCTATCGCTACGTGACTGGGTCATGGCTGCGCCCCGACACCCGCCAACACCCGCTGACGCGCCCTGACGG
GCTTGTCTGCTCCCGGCATCCGCTTACAGACAAGCTGTGACCGTCTCCGGGAGCTGCATGTGTCAGAGGT
TTTCACCGTCATCACCGAA
Features (pLannotate 1.2.2; 20 found; start..end, strand, type, name):
    182..562     +  CDS            YPB1_ECOLX: Protein predicted: Swiss-Prot protein existence level 4. From Escherichia coli.
    634..925     -  CDS            TcR (fragment): tetracycline efflux protein; tet; confers resistance to tetracycline
    940..961     -  protein_bind   CAP binding site: CAP binding activates transcription in the presence of cAMP. E. coli catabolite activator protein
    974..2056    -  CDS            lacI: lac repressor; lacI; The lac repressor binds to the lac operator to inhibit transcription in E. coli. This inhibition can be relieved by adding lactose or isopropyl-β-D-thiogalactopyranoside (IPTG).
   2057..2134    -  promoter       lacI promoter: lacI
   2142..2421    -  CDS            TcR (fragment): tetracycline efflux protein; tet; confers resistance to tetracycline
   2443..2461    +  promoter       T7 promoter: promoter for bacteriophage T7 RNA polymerase
   2462..2486    +  protein_bind   lac operator: The lac repressor binds to the lac operator to inhibit transcription in E. coli. This inhibition can be relieved by adding lactose or isopropyl-β-D-thiogalactopyranoside (IPTG). lac repressor encoded by lacI
   2501..2523    +  RBS            RBS: efficient ribosome binding site from bacteriophage T7 gene 10 (Olins and Rangwala, 1989)
   2530..2562    +  CDS            T7 tag (gene 10 leader): leader peptide from bacteriophage T7 gene 10 promotes efficient translation in E. coli
   2579..3889    +  CDS            E2F1: E2F1_HUMAN - Also known as RBBP3. Experimental evidence at protein level: Swiss-Prot protein existence level 1. Transcription activator that binds DNA cooperatively with DP proteins through the E2 recognition site, 5'-TTTC[CG]CGC-3' found in the promoter region of a number of genes whose products are involved in cell cycle regulation or in DNA replication. The DRTF1/E2F complex functions in the control of cell-cycle progression from G1 to S phase. E2F1 binds preferentially RB1 in a cell-cycle dependent manner. It can mediate both cell proliferation and TP53/p53-dependent apoptosis. Blocks adip
   3911..3928    +  CDS            9xHis (fragment): 9xHis affinity tag
   3938..3987    +  CDS            SET1 (fragment): solubility-enhancement tag derived from T7 phage gene 10B
   3995..4042    +  terminator     T7 terminator: transcription terminator for bacteriophage T7 RNA polymerase
   4079..4507    +  rep_origin     f1 ori (sequence partly withheld): f1 bacteriophage origin of replication; arrow indicates direction of (+) strand synthesis
   4560..4664    +  promoter       AmpR promoter: bla
   4665..5525    +  CDS            AmpR: β-lactamase; bla; confers resistance to ampicillin, carbenicillin, and related antibiotics
   5696..6284    +  rep_origin     ori: high-copy-number ColE1/pMB1/pBR322/pUC origin of replication
   6470..6609    -  misc_feature   bom: basis of mobility region from pBR322
   6711..165     -  CDS            rop (across the origin): Rop protein, which maintains plasmids at low copy number; rop
