[The description below was written by a language model from this plasmid's Addgene catalogue record and pLannotate feature annotations shown in this document.]
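Description:
pET21 E2F1 is a bacterial expression plasmid built on the pET21c backbone for producing human E2F1 in E. coli. The sequenced construct is about 6.7 kb. It replicates from a ColE1/pBR322-type origin and also retains the pBR322 bom region and the rop gene. Selection is by ampicillin resistance through the β-lactamase (AmpR) cassette. The catalogue lists the plasmid as high copy, although rop normally moderates copy number in pBR322-derived vectors. An f1 origin is also present and would allow single-stranded DNA production with helper phage. Short fragments annotated as tetracycline resistance gene flank the lacI region. These are non-functional remnants of the pBR322 ancestry.

The E2F1 coding sequence sits under a T7 promoter followed immediately by a lac operator, and a T7 gene 10 ribosome binding site drives translation. The plasmid carries its own lacI gene and promoter, so transcription stays repressed until IPTG is added in a host that supplies T7 RNA polymerase. The feature table shows the short T7 tag (gene 10 leader) upstream of the insert, which suggests an N-terminal leader peptide, though the catalogue entry does not mention it. A polyhistidine tag follows the E2F1 open reading frame, matching the recorded C-terminal His tag, and a T7 terminator closes the unit. A short match annotated as a solubility tag fragment lies between the His tag and the terminator, and it is probably just backbone sequence.

The insert was derived from a mammalian HA-E2F1 expression plasmid and introduced by ligation-independent cloning. The construct is suited to inducible expression and metal-affinity purification of recombinant E2F1, a transcription factor that controls the G1-to-S transition, for in vitro biochemical or binding studies.
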