Addgene plasmid #90313: pET21 E2F1
Purpose: Expresses human E2F1 in bacteria
Depositing lab: Maria Alvarado-Kristensson. Depositing organization: Lund University. Publication: Nuclear localization of gamma-tubulin affects E2F transcriptional activity and S-phase progression. Hoog G, Zarrizi R, von Stedingk K, Jonsson K, Alvarado-Kristensson M. FASEB J. 2011 Nov;25(11):3815-27. doi: 10.1096/fj.11-187484. Epub 2011 Jul 25. PubMed 21788450.
Backbone
  Vector backbone: pET21c
  Vector type: Bacterial Expression
Growth in bacteria
  Bacterial resistance: Ampicillin, 100 μg/mL
  Growth temperature: 37°C
  Growth strain: DH5alpha
  Copy number: High Copy
Gene/Insert
  Gene/Insert name: E2F1
  Species: H. sapiens (human)
  GenBank ID: NP_005216.1 NM_005225
  Entrez Gene: E2F1 (a.k.a. E2F-1, RBAP1, RBBP3, RBP3)
  Promoter: T7
  Tag / fusion protein: His (C terminal on insert)
  Cloning method: Ligation Independent Cloning
  Sequencing primers: 5′ T7 promoter primer; 3′ T7 terminator primer
Resource information
  A portion of this plasmid was derived from a plasmid made by: Dr. Joseph R. Nevins
Terms and licenses: Academic/Nonprofit Terms; Industry Terms: Not Available to Industry
Depositor comments: pcDNA3-HA-E2F1 was a generous gift from Dr. Nevins
How to cite: pET21 E2F1 was a gift from Maria Alvarado-Kristensson (Addgene plasmid # 90313 ; http://n2t.net/addgene:90313 ; RRID:Addgene_90313)
