>Addgene plasmid #90313 | pET21 E2F1 | depositor partial sequence | sequence record 174910 | Insert E2F1 EcoRI HindIII
GAATTCACCATGGCCTTGGCCGGGGCCCCTGCGGGCGGCCCATGCGCGCCGGCGCTGGAGGCCCTGCTCG
GGGCCGGCGCGCTGCGGCTGCTCGACTCCTCGCAGATCGTCATCATCTCCGCCGCGCAGGACGCCAGCGC
CCCGCCGGCTCCCACCGGCCCCGCGGCGCCCGCCGCCGGCCCCTGCGACCCTGACCTGCTGCTCTTCGCC
ACACCGCAGGCGCCCCGGCCCACACCCAGTGCGCCGCGGCCCGCGCTCGGCCGCCCGCCGGTGAAGCGGA
GGCTGGACCTGGAAACTGACCATCAGTACCTGGCCGAGAGCAGTGGGCCAGCTCGGGGCAGAGGCCGCCA
TCCAGGAAAAGGTGTGAAATCCCCGGGGGAGAAGTCACGCTATGAGACCTCACTGAATCTGACCACCAAG
CGCTTCCTGGAGCTGCTGAGCCACTCGGCTGACGGTGTCGTCGACCTGAACTGGGCTGCCGAGGTGCTGA
AGGTGCAGAAGCGGCGCATCTATGACATCACCAACGTCCTTGAGGGCATCCAGCTCATTGCCAAGAAGTC
CAAGAACCACATCCAGTGGCTGGGCAGCCACACCACAGTGGGCGTCGGCGGACGGCTTGAGGGGTTGACC
CAGGACCTCCGACAGCTGCAGGAGAGCGAGCAGCAGCTGGACCACCTGATGAATATCTGTACTACGCAGC
TGCGCCTGCTCTCCGAGGACACTGACAGCCAGCGCCTGGCCTACGTGACGTGTCAGGACCTTCGTAGCAT
TGCAGACCCTGCAGAGCAGATGGTTATGGTGATCAAAGCCCCTCCTGAGACCCAGCTCCAAGCCGTGGAC
TCTTCGGAGAACTTTCAGATCTCCCTTAAGAGCAAACAAGGCCCGATCGATGTTTTCCTGTGCCCTGAGG
AGACCGTAGGTGGGATCAGCCCTGGGAAGACCCCATCCCAGGAGGTCACTTCTGAGGAGGAGAACAGGGC
CACTGACTCTGCCACCATAGTGTCACCACCACCATCATCTCCCCCCTCATCCCTCACCACAGATCCCAGC
CAGTCTCTACTCAGCCTGGAGCAAGAACCGCTGTTGTCCCGGATGGGCAGCCTGCGGGCTCCCGTGGACG
AGGACCGCCTGTCCCCGCTGGTGGCGGCCGACTCGCTCCTGGAGCATGTGCGGGAGGACTTCTCCGGCCT
CCTCCCTGAGGAGTTCATCAGCCTTTCCCCACCCCACGAGGCCCTCGACTACCACTTCGGCCTCGAGGAG
GGCGAGGGCATCAGAGACCTCTTCGACTGTGACTTTGGGGACCTCACCCCCCTGGATTTCAAGCTT
