>Addgene plasmid #90313 | pET21 E2F1 | addgene partial sequence | sequence record 189833 | T7 5'-TAATACGACTCACTATAGGG-3'
CCCTCTAGAAATAATTTTGTTTAACTTTAAGAAGGAGATATACCATGGCTAGCATGACTGGTGGACAGCA
AATGGGTCGGATCCGAATTCACCATGGCCTTGGCCGGGGCCCCTGCGGGCGGCCCATGCGCGCCGGCGCT
GGAGGCCCTGCTCGGGGCCGGCGCGCTGCGGCTGCTCGACTCCTCGCAGATCGTCATCATCTCCGCCGCG
CAGGACGCCAGCGCCCCGCCGGCTCCCACCGGCCCCGCGGCGCCCGCCGCCGGCCCCTGCGACCCTGACC
TGCTGCTCTTCGCCACACCGCAGGCGCCCCGGCCCACACCCAGTGCGCCGCGGCCCGCGCTCGGCCGCCC
GCCGGTGAAGCGGAGGCTGGACCTGGAAACTGACCATCAGTACCTGGCCGAGAGCAGTGGGCCAGCTCGG
GGCAGAGGCCGCCATCCAGGAAAAGGTGTGAAATCCCCGGGGGAGAAGTCACGCTATGAGACCTCACTGA
ATCTGACCACCAAGCGCTTCCTGGAGCTGCTGAGCCACTCGGCTGACGGTGTCGTCGACCTGAACTGGGC
TGCCGAGGTGCTGAAGGTGCAGAAGCGGCGCATCTATGACATCACCAACGTCCTTGAGGGCATCCAGCTC
ATTGCCAAGAAGTCCAAGAACCACATCCAGTGGCTGGGCAGC
